>Addgene plasmid #152836 | pGBW-m4133496 | depositor full sequence | sequence record 295848 | Full Sequence
CACCATGAAGATTGTAAATAACTGGTTGAAACAACTAATAAAGGTTACTTTAGTGTTCCTGTTTGTCGCC
GCAATCTTCTATCTTATCACCCCGGTGCACGTGATGAGTAAACATACAGACTTTTCTTCAGAAATTATCG
GGTACAAGGCTATCGATGGCGGTGTAACGCGCGACATTGCCTCCACAGATACCTGCTTCGCGAACAAACA
CGCTGACTTTGATACTTGGTTCAGCCAGCGAGGAGGCTCGTACACCAATGACAAAGCCTGTCCACTGATC
GCAGCCGTGATAACTAGAGAGGTTGGATTCGTCGTCCCTGGGCTCCCCGGGACAATTCTCCGTACAACCA
ACGGCGACTTTCTGCATTTTCTGCCCCGGGTGTTCTCCGCAGTCGGTAATATCTGTTATACTCCATCTAA
GCTCATTGAGTACACGGATTTTGCTACCAGCGCGTGCGTGTTGGCCGCAGAATGCACCATATTTAAGGAC
GCTTCTGGAAAACCTGTGCCCTATTGTTACGATACCAATGTGCTTGAGGGCTCAGTTGCCTATGAAAGTC
TGAGGCCAGACACTAGATACGTTTTAATGGATGGAAGCATCATCCAGTTCCCAAACACGTATCTGGAGGG
GTCCGTGCGGGTCGTGACCACATTCGATTCAGAATACTGCCGCCACGGTACATGCGAGAGGTCTGAGGCT
GGCGTATGTGTGTCAACTAGCGGTCGATGGGTTCTAAATAACGATTATTATCGTTCTCTGCCCGGCGTTT
TTTGTGGAGTGGACGCCGTTAACCTTTTGACCAACATGTTTACACCTCTCATTCAGCCCATTGGTGCACT
GGATATCTCCGCGAGTATTGTGGCTGGGGGAATAGTCGCCATTGTCGTAACCTGCTTGGCATACTATTTC
ATGCGTTTCAGGCGAGCTTTTGGCGAATACTCACATGTCGTGGCCTTCAATACTCTTCTGTTTCTGATGA
GCTTCACGGTACTCTGTCTGACCCCAGTATACAGTTTCCTACCTGGGGTGTATTCTGTGATCTACTTATA
CCTCACATTTTACCTGACCAATGACGTGTCCTTTCTGGCCCACATCCAATGGATGGTTATGTTCACGCCG
CTCGTGCCTTTCTGGATTACAATCGCTTATATAATCTGTATTAGCACGAAGCATTTCTATTGGTTCTTTT
CCAACTACTTAAAGCGGCGCGTCGTATTTAATGGGGTATCGTTTAGCACTTTTGAGGAAGCCGCGCTCTG
CACTTTCTTGCTTAATAAGGAGATGTATTTGAAATTAAGATCTGACGTTCTGCTTCCTTTAACACAGTAC
AACAGATACCTGGCGTTGTATAACAAATACAAATATTTCTCGGGAGCCATGGATACAACTTCCTATAGAG
AGGCTGCTTGTTGCCACCTTGCAAAGGCACTCAACGACTTCAGTAACAGCGGCAGTGATGTGCTTTATCA
GCCCCCTCAGACTTCAATAACATCCGCCGTCCTCCAAGAAAACCTTTACTTTCAGTCGAAAGAAACCGCG
GCAGCTAAGTTCGAGAGGCAGCACATGGACAGTTAAGCTAGCTTGACTGACTGAGATACAGCGTACCTTC
AGCTCACAGACATGATAAGATACATTGATGAGTTTGGACAAACCACAACTAGAATGCAGTGAAAAAAATG
CTTTATTTGTGAAATTTGTGATGCTATTGCTTTATTTGTAACCATTATAAGCTGCAATAAACAAGTTAAC
AACAACAATTGCATTCATTTTATGTTTCAGGTTCAGGGGGAGGTGTGGGAGGTTTTTTAAAGCAAGTAAA
ACCTCTACAAATGTGGTATTGGCCCATCTCTATCGGTATCGTAGCATAACCCCTTGGGGCCTCTAAACGG
GTCTTGAGGGGTTTTTTGTGCCCCTCGGGCCGGATTGCTATCTACCGGCATTGGCGCAGAAAAAAATGCC
TGATGCGACGCTGCGCGTCTTATACTCCCACATATGCCAGATTCAGCAACGGATACGGCTTCCCCAACTT
GCCCACTTCCATACGTGTCCTCCTTACCAGAAATTTATCCTTAAGGTCGTCAGCTATCCTGCAGGCGATC
TCTCGATTTCGATCAAGACATTCCTTTAATGGTCTTTTCTGGACACCACTAGGGGTCAGAAGTAGTTCAT
CAAACTTTCTTCCCTCCCTAATCTCATTGGTTACCTTGGGCTATCGAAACTTAATTAACCAGTCAAGTCA
GCTACTTGGCGAGATCGACTTGTCTGGGTTTCGACTACGCTCAGAATTGCGTCAGTCAAGTTCGATCTGG
TCCTTGCTATTGCACCCGTTCTCCGATTACGAGTTTCATTTAAATCATGTGAGCAAAAGGCCAGCAAAAG
GCCAGGAACCGTAAAAAGGCCGCGTTGCTGGCGTTTTTCCATAGGCTCCGCCCCCCTGACGAGCATCACA
AAAATCGACGCTCAAGTCAGAGGTGGCGAAACCCGACAGGACTATAAAGATACCAGGCGTTTCCCCCTGG
AAGCTCCCTCGTGCGCTCTCCTGTTCCGACCCTGCCGCTTACCGGATACCTGTCCGCCTTTCTCCCTTCG
GGAAGCGTGGCGCTTTCTCATAGCTCACGCTGTAGGTATCTCAGTTCGGTGTAGGTCGTTCGCTCCAAGC
TGGGCTGTGTGCACGAACCCCCCGTTCAGCCCGACCGCTGCGCCTTATCCGGTAACTATCGTCTTGAGTC
CAACCCGGTAAGACACGACTTATCGCCACTGGCAGCAGCCACTGGTAACAGGATTAGCAGAGCGAGGTAT
GTAGGCGGTGCTACAGAGTTCTTGAAGTGGTGGCCTAACTACGGCTACACTAGAAGAACAGTATTTGGTA
TCTGCGCTCTGCTGAAGCCAGTTACCTTCGGAAAAAGAGTTGGTAGCTCTTGATCCGGCAAACAAACCAC
CGCTGGTAGCGGTGGTTTTTTTGTTTGCAAGCAGCAGATTACGCGCAGAAAAAAAGGATCTCAAGAAGAT
CCTTTGATCTTTTCTACGGGGTCTGACGCTCAGTGGAACGAAAACTCACGTTAAGGGATTTTGGTCATGA
GATTATCAAAAAGGATCTTCACCTAGATCCTTTTAAATTAAAAATGAAGTTTTAAATCAATCTAAAGTAT
ATATGAGTAAACTTGGTCTGACAGTTACCAATGCTTAATCAGTGAGGCACCTATCTCAGCGATCTGTCTA
TTTCGTTCATCCATAGTTGCATTTAAATTTCCGAACTCTCCAAGGCCCTCGTCGGAAAATCTTCAAACCT
TTCGTCCGATCCATCTTGCAGGCTACCTCTCGAACGAACTATCGCAAGTCTCTTGGCCGGCCTTGCGCCT
TGGCTATTGCTTGGCAGCGCCTATCGCCAGGTATTACTCCAATCCCGAATATCCGAGATCGGGATCACCC
GAGAGAAGTTCAACCTACATCCTCAATCCCGATCTATCCGAGATCCGAGGAATATCGAAATCGGGGCGCG
CCTGGCCTCCGCGCCGGGTTTTGGCGCCTCCCGCGGGCGCCCCCCTCGTCACGGCGAGCGCTGCCACGTC
AGACGAAGGGCGCAGGAGCGTCCTGATCCTTCCGCCCGGACGCTCAGGACAGCGGCCCGCTGCTCATAAG
ACTCGGCCTTAGAACCCCAGTATCAGCAGAAGGACATTTTAGGACGGGACTTGGGTGACTCTAGGGCACT
GGTTTTCTTTCCAGAGAGCGGAACAGGCGAGGAAAAGTAGTCCCTTCTCGGCGATTCTGCGGAGGGATCT
CCGTGGGGCGGTGAACGCCGATGATTATATAAGGACGCGCCGGGTGTGGCACAGCTAGTTCCGTCGCAGC
CGGGATTTGGGTCGCGGTTCTTGTTTGTGGATCGCTGTGATCGTCACTTGGTGAGTAGCGGGCTGCTGGG
CTGGCCGGGGCTTTCGTGGCCGCCGGGCCGCTCGGTGGGACGGAAGCGTGTGGAGAGACCGCCAAGGGCT
GTAGTCTGGGTCCGCGAGCAAGGTTGCCCTGAACTGGGGGTTGGGGGGAGCGCAGCAAAATGGCGGCTGT
TCCCGAGTCTTGAATGGAAGACGCTTGTGAGGCGGGCTGTGAGGTCGTTGAAACAAGGTGGGGGGCATGG
TGGGCGGCAAGAACCCAAGGTCTTGAGCCCTTCGCTAATGCGGGAAAGCTCTTATTCGGGTGAGATGGGC
TGGGCACCATCTGGGGACCCTGACGTGAAGTTTGTCACTGACTGGAGAACTCGGTTTGTCGTCTGTTGCG
GGGGCGGCAGTTATGGCGGTGCCGTTGGGCAGTGCACCCGTACCTTTGGGAGCGCGCGCCCTCGTCGTGT
CGTGACGTCACCCGTTCTGTTGGCTTATAATGCAGGGTGGGGCCACCTGCCGGTAGGTGTGCGGTAGGCT
TTTCTCCGTCGCAGGACGCAGGGTTCGGGCCTAGGGTAGGCTCTCCTGAATCGACAGGCGCCGGACCTCT
GGTGAGGGGAGGGATAAGTGAGGCGTCAGTTTCTTTGGTCGGTTTTATGTACCTATCTTCTTAAGTAGCT
GAAGCTCCGGTTTTGAACTATGCGCTCGGGGTTGGCGAGTGTGTTTTGTGAAGTTTTTTAGGCACCTTTT
GAAATGTAATCATTTGGGTCAATATGTAATTTTCAGTGTTAGACTTGTAAATTGTCCGCTAAATTCTGGC
CGTTTTTGGCTTTTTTGTTAGACAACATGACCGAGTACAAGCCCACGGTGCGCCTCGCCACCCGCGACGA
CGTCCCCAGGGCCGTACGCACCCTCGCCGCCGCGTTCGCCGACTACCCCGCCACGCGCCACACCGTCGAT
CCGGACCGCCACATCGAGCGGGTCACCGAGCTGCAAGAACTCTTCCTCACGCGCGTCGGGCTCGACATCG
GCAAGGTGTGGGTCGCGGACGACGGCGCCGCGGTGGCGGTCTGGACCACGCCGGAGAGCGTCGAAGCGGG
GGCGGTGTTCGCCGAGATCGGCCCGCGCATGGCCGAGTTGAGCGGTTCCCGGCTGGCCGCGCAGCAACAG
ATGGAGGGCCTCCTGGCGCCGCACCGGCCCAAGGAGCCCGCGTGGTTCCTGGCCACCGTCGGCGTCTCGC
CCGACCACCAGGGCAAGGGTCTGGGCAGCGCCGTCGTGCTCCCCGGAGTGGAGGCCGCCGAGCGCGCCGG
GGTGCCCGCCTTCCTGGAGACCTCCGCGCCCCGCAACCTCCCCTTCTACGAGCGGCTCGGCTTCACCGTC
ACCGCCGACGTCGAGGTGCCCGAAGGACCGCGCACCTGGTGCATGACCCGCAAGCCCGGTGCCTAGGCTA
GTATGTAAGCCTAGTCTTAGATAATAAAATCGCTATCCATCGAAGATGGATGTGTGTTGGTTTTTTGTGT
GTGTAACGCTAGGCGCGCCTGGTGTACCGAGAACGATCCTCTCAGTGCGAGTCTCGACGATCCATATCGT
TGCTTGGCAGTCAGCCAGTCGGAATCCAGCTTGGGACCCAGGAAGTCCAATCGTCAGATATTGTACTCAA
GCCTGGTCACGGCAGCGTACCGATCTGTTTAAACCTAGATATTGATAGTCTGATCGGTCAACGTATAATC
GAGTCCTAGCTTTTGCAAACATCTATCAAGAGACAGGATCAGCAGGAGGCTTTCGCATGAGTATTCAACA
TTTCCGTGTCGCCCTTATTCCCTTTTTTGCGGCATTTTGCCTTCCTGTTTTTGCTCACCCAGAAACGCTG
GTGAAAGTAAAAGATGCTGAAGATCAGTTGGGTGCGCGAGTGGGTTACATCGAACTGGATCTCAACAGCG
GTAAGATCCTTGAGAGTTTTCGCCCCGAAGAACGCTTTCCAATGATGAGCACTTTTAAAGTTCTGCTATG
TGGCGCGGTATTATCCCGTATTGACGCCGGGCAAGAGCAACTCGGTCGCCGCATACACTATTCTCAGAAT
GACTTGGTTGAGTATTCACCAGTCACAGAAAAGCATCTTACGGATGGCATGACAGTAAGAGAATTATGCA
GTGCTGCCATAACCATGAGTGATAACACTGCGGCCAACTTACTTCTGACAACGATTGGAGGACCGAAGGA
GCTAACCGCTTTTTTGCACAACATGGGGGATCATGTAACTCGCCTTGATCGTTGGGAACCGGAGCTGAAT
GAAGCCATACCAAACGACGAGCGTGACACCACGATGCCTGTAGCAATGGCAACAACCTTGCGTAAACTAT
TAACTGGCGAACTACTTACTCTAGCTTCCCGGCAACAGTTGATAGACTGGATGGAGGCGGATAAAGTTGC
AGGACCACTTCTGCGCTCGGCCCTTCCGGCTGGCTGGTTTATTGCTGATAAATCTGGAGCCGGTGAGCGT
GGGTCTCGCGGTATCATTGCAGCACTGGGGCCAGATGGTAAGCCCTCCCGTATCGTAGTTATCTACACGA
CGGGGAGTCAGGCAACTATGGATGAACGAAATAGACAGATCGCTGAGATAGGTGCCTCACTGATTAAGCA
TTGGTAACCGATTCTAGGTGCATTGGCGCAGAAAAAAATGCCTGATGCGACGCTGCGCGTCTTATACTCC
CACATATGCCAGATTCAGCAACGGATACGGCTTCCCCAACTTGCCCACTTCCATACGTGTCCTCCTTACC
AGAAATTTATCCTTAAGATCGTTTAAACTCGACTCTGGCTCTATCGAATCTCCGTCGTTTCGAGCTTACG
CGAACAGCCGTGGCGCTCATTTGCTCGTCGGGCATCGAATCTCGTCAGCTATCGTCAGCTTACCTTTTTG
GCAGCGATCGCGGCTCCCGACATCTTGGACCATTAGCTCCACAGGTATCTTCTTCCCTCTAGTGGTCATA
ACAGCAGCTTCAGCTACCTCTCAATTCAAAAAACCCCTCAAGACCCGTTTAGAGGCCCCAAGGGGTTATG
CTATCAATCGTTGCGTTACACACACAAAAAACCAACACACATCCATCTTCGATGGATAGCGATTTTATTA
TCTAACTGCTGATCGAGTGTAGCCAGATCTAGTAATCAATTACGGGGTCATTAGTTCATAGCCCATATAT
GGAGTTCCGCGTTACATAACTTACGGTAAATGGCCCGCCTGGCTGACCGCCCAACGACCCCCGCCCATTG
ACGTCAATAATGACGTATGTTCCCATAGTAACGCCAATAGGGACTTTCCATTGACGTCAATGGGTGGAGT
ATTTACGGTAAACTGCCCACTTGGCAGTACATCAAGTGTATCATATGCCAAGTACGCCCCCTATTGACGT
CAATGACGGTAAATGGCCCGCCTGGCATTATGCCCAGTACATGACCTTATGGGACTTTCCTACTTGGCAG
TACATCTACGTATTAGTCATCGCTATTACCATGCTGATGCGGTTTTGGCAGTACATCAATGGGCGTGGAT
AGCGGTTTGACTCACGGGGATTTCCAAGTCTCCACCCCATTGACGTCAATGGGAGTTTGTTTTGGCACCA
AAATCAACGGGACTTTCCAAAATGTCGTAACAACTCCGCCCCATTGACGCAAATGGGCGGTAGGCGTGTA
CGGTGGGAGGTCTATATAAGCAGAGCTGGTTTAGTGAACCGTCAGATCAGATCTTTGTCGATCCTACCAT
CCACTCGACACACCCGCCAGCGGCCGC
Features (pLannotate 1.2.2; 19 found; start..end, strand, type, name):
      8..1507    +  CDS            R1A_SARS2 (fragment): Experimental evidence at protein level: Swiss-Prot protein existence level 1. [Non-structural protein 10]: Plays a pivotal role in viral transcription by stimulating both nsp14 3'-5' exoribonuclease and nsp16 2'-O-methyltransferase activities. Therefore plays an essential role in viral mRNAs cap methylation. From Severe acute respiratory syndrome coronavirus 2 (2019-nCoV) (SARS-CoV-2).
   1626..1747    -  polyA_signal   SV40 poly(A) signal: SV40 polyadenylation signal
   1770..1839    -  CDS            large T antigen (fragment): large T antigen from SV40 (simian virus 40)
   1862..1908    +  terminator     T7 terminator: transcription terminator for bacteriophage T7 RNA polymerase
   1938..2074    +  terminator     rrnG terminator: transcription terminator from the E. coli ribosomal RNA rrnG operon (Albrechtsen et al., 1991)
   2119..2190    +  misc_feature   3' β-globin insulator: insulator downstream of the human β-globin locus (Farrell et al., 2002)
   2416..3004    -  rep_origin     ori: high-copy-number ColE1/pMB1/pBR322/pUC origin of replication
   3176..3240    -  CDS            bla(M) (fragment): β-lactamase lacking the signal sequence; bla(M); allows cytosolic expression of β-lactamase
   3504..4713    +  promoter       UbC promoter: human ubiquitin C promoter
   4717..5314    +  CDS            PuroR (fragment): puromycin N-acetyltransferase; pac from Streptomyces; confers resistance to puromycin
   5343..5391    +  polyA_signal   poly(A) signal: synthetic polyadenylation signal
   5657..6517    +  CDS            AmpR: β-lactamase; bla; confers resistance to ampicillin, carbenicillin, and related antibiotics
   6530..6666    +  terminator     rrnG terminator: transcription terminator from the E. coli ribosomal RNA rrnG operon (Albrechtsen et al., 1991)
   6811..6882    +  misc_feature   5' β-globin insulator: insulator upstream of the human β-globin locus (Farrell et al., 2002)
   6887..6933    -  terminator     T7 terminator: transcription terminator for bacteriophage T7 RNA polymerase
   6951..6999    -  polyA_signal   poly(A) signal: synthetic polyadenylation signal
   7080..7383    +  enhancer       CMV enhancer: human cytomegalovirus immediate early enhancer
   7456..7473    -  promoter       CMV promoter (fragment): human cytomegalovirus (CMV) immediate early promoter
   7536..7587    +  promoter       CMVd2 promoter: truncated human cytomegalovirus (CMV) immediate early promoter that yields moderately reduced expression relative to the full-length promoter
