[The description below was written by a language model from this plasmid's Addgene catalogue record and pLannotate feature annotations shown in this document.]
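Description:
pGBW-m4133496 is a mammalian expression plasmid for wild-type SARS-CoV-2 non-structural protein 4 (nsp4), built on the pTwist_CMV_Puro_6 backbone. The roughly 1.5 kb insert corresponds to the nsp4 portion of the viral ORF1ab polyprotein. The automated annotation recognises it as a fragment of the SARS-CoV-2 replicase polyprotein 1a, but the functional note attached to that hit describes nsp10 and is simply generic text for the polyprotein entry, not a description of this insert. Expression is driven by the human cytomegalovirus immediate-early enhancer and promoter; the feature table detects the enhancer plus partial and truncated CMV promoter matches immediately upstream of the coding sequence. An SV40 polyadenylation signal is annotated downstream of the insert, although on the opposite strand. According to the catalogue entry, the backbone supplies a C-terminal S-tag preceded by a TEV protease cleavage site, allowing detection or affinity capture of nsp4 and subsequent tag removal. These small elements are not individually called in the feature table.

A separate cassette places the puromycin N-acetyltransferase gene under the human ubiquitin C promoter with a synthetic poly(A) signal, permitting puromycin selection of transfected or stably expressing mammalian cells. β-globin insulator elements, together with T7 and rrnG terminators and an additional synthetic poly(A) signal, flank the expression units and likely serve to limit transcriptional read-through and interference between modules. In E. coli the plasmid is maintained at high copy through a ColE1/pUC-type origin and selected with ampicillin via the β-lactamase gene. The record supports its use for expressing tagged nsp4 in mammalian cells; no more specific application is stated.
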