Addgene plasmid #152836: pGBW-m4133496
Purpose: Mammalian expression plasmid for SARS-CoV-2 nsp4
Depositing lab: Ginkgo Bioworks & Benjie Chen. Depositing organization: Ginkgo Bioworks.
Backbone
  Vector backbone: pTwist_CMV_Puro_6
  Backbone size w/o insert (bp): 6080
  Vector type: Mammalian Expression
  Selectable markers: Puromycin
Growth in bacteria
  Bacterial resistance: Ampicillin, 100 μg/mL
  Growth temperature: 37°C
  Growth strain: DH5alpha
  Copy number: High Copy
Gene/Insert
  Gene/Insert name: SARS-CoV-2 nsp4
  Species: Severe acute respiratory syndrome coronavirus 2
  Insert size (bp): 1499
  Mutation: wt
  Entrez Gene: ORF1ab (a.k.a. GU280_gp01)
  Promoter: CMV
  Tag / fusion protein: Cleavable TEV;S-tag (C terminal on backbone)
  Cloning method: Unknown
Resource information
  A portion of this plasmid was derived from a plasmid made by: GinkgoBioworks
Depositor comments: NCBI reference sequence: YP_009725300.1
How to cite: pGBW-m4133496 was a gift from Ginkgo Bioworks & Benjie Chen (Addgene plasmid # 152836 ; http://n2t.net/addgene:152836 ; RRID:Addgene_152836)
